Addgene plasmid #80271: pcDNA5 FRT/TO Plk4 ∆24-mCherry
Purpose: mammalian expression plasmid for Plk4 with multi-phospho degron deleted
Depositing lab: Andrew Holland. Depositing organization: Johns Hopkins University and School of Medicine. Publication: Binding of STIL to Plk4 activates kinase activity to promote centriole assembly. Moyer TC, Clutario KM, Lambrus BG, Daggubati V, Holland AJ. J Cell Biol. 2015 Jun 22;209(6):863-78. doi: 10.1083/jcb.201502088. PubMed 26101219.
Backbone
  Vector backbone: pcDNA5 FRT/TO
  Backbone size w/o insert (bp): 5807
  Total vector size (bp): 8717
  Vector type: Mammalian Expression
  Selectable markers: Hygromycin
Growth in bacteria
  Bacterial resistance: Ampicillin, 100 μg/mL
  Growth temperature: 37°C
  Growth strain: DH5alpha
  Copy number: High Copy
Gene/Insert
  Gene/Insert name: Plk4 (alt name: Polo like kinase 4)
  Species: H. sapiens (human)
  Insert size (bp): 2910
  Mutation: deletion of multi-phospho degron (amino acids 282-305)
  Entrez Gene: PLK4 (a.k.a. MCCRP2, SAK, STK18)
  Promoter: CMV
  Tag / fusion protein: mCherry (C terminal on backbone)
  Cloning method: Unknown
  Sequencing primers: 5′ LNCX; 3′ BGH-rev
Terms and licenses: Academic/Nonprofit Terms; Industry Terms: Not Available to Industry
How to cite: pcDNA5 FRT/TO Plk4 ∆24-mCherry was a gift from Andrew Holland (Addgene plasmid # 80271 ; http://n2t.net/addgene:80271 ; RRID:Addgene_80271)
