[The description below was written by a language model from this plasmid's Addgene catalogue record and pLannotate feature annotations shown in this document.]
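Description:
pcDNA5 FRT/TO Plk4 ∆24-mCherry is a mammalian expression plasmid built on the pcDNA5 FRT/TO backbone. It carries human Polo-like kinase 4 (PLK4) fused at its C terminus to the red fluorescent protein mCherry. In bacteria it is maintained as a high-copy plasmid through a ColE1/pUC-type origin and selected with ampicillin via the β-lactamase gene. The catalogue lists a total size of 8717 bp, whereas the depositor's annotated sequence record is 8645 nt, a small discrepancy the record does not explain.

The fusion is transcribed from the CMV immediate-early enhancer and promoter. Short tet operator-like fragments are annotated immediately downstream of the promoter, consistent with the "TO" design of this backbone, in which Tet repressor binding silences the promoter until tetracycline or doxycycline is added. Transcripts end at the bovine growth hormone polyadenylation signal. The PLK4 coding sequence lacks amino acids 282–305, the multi-phospho degron. PLK4 is a serine/threonine kinase central to centriole duplication, and its overexpression can drive centrosome amplification. Removing the degron is presumably meant to stabilise the kinase, though the record only states the deletion.

Downstream of the expression cassette, an FRT site directly precedes the hygromycin resistance coding sequence and an SV40 poly(A) signal. No intact promoter is annotated in front of that gene. This arrangement is typical of FLP-mediated integration systems: recombination into a genomic FRT site in a suitable host cell line supplies the promoter needed for hygromycin resistance. It allows selection of isogenic, single-copy, inducible lines. The associated work concerns activation of Plk4 kinase activity and centriole assembly.
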