Features (pLannotate 1.2.2; 22 found; start..end, strand, type, name):
     28..80      -  misc_feature   bom (fragment): basis of mobility region from pBR322
    235..614     +  enhancer       CMV enhancer: human cytomegalovirus immediate early enhancer
    615..818     +  promoter       CMV promoter: human cytomegalovirus (CMV) immediate early promoter
    820..839     +  promoter       PLtetO-1 promoter (fragment): modified phage lambda PL promoter with tet operator sites (Lutz and Bujard, 1997)
    841..860     +  promoter       PLtetO-1 promoter (fragment): modified phage lambda PL promoter with tet operator sites (Lutz and Bujard, 1997)
    868..901     +  promoter       TRE3GV promoter (fragment): 3rd-generation Tet-responsive promoter that can be activated by binding of Tet-On® 3G, optimized for retroviral and lentiviral vectors
    999..3836    +  CDS            PLK4: PLK4_HUMAN - Also known as SAK, STK18. Experimental evidence at protein level: Swiss-Prot protein existence level 1. Serine/threonine-protein kinase that plays a central role in centriole duplication. Able to trigger procentriole formation on the surface of the parental centriole cylinder, leading to the recruitment of centriole biogenesis proteins such as SASS6, CENPJ/CPAP, CCP110, CEP135 and gamma-tubulin. When overexpressed, it is able to induce centrosome amplification through the simultaneous generation of multiple procentrioles adjoining each parental centriole during S phase. Phosphoryl
   3852..4559    +  CDS            mCherry: mCherry is a basic (constitutively fluorescent) red fluorescent protein published in 2004, derived from Discosoma sp.. It is reported to be a very rapidly-maturing monomer with low acid sensitivity.
   4603..4827    +  polyA_signal   bGH poly(A) signal: bovine growth hormone polyadenylation signal
   4831..4852    +  promoter       SV40 promoter (fragment): SV40 enhancer and early promoter
   4873..5106    +  rep_origin     f1 ori (fragment) (sequence partly withheld): f1 bacteriophage origin of replication; arrow indicates direction of (+) strand synthesis
   5111..5158    +  protein_bind   FRT: FLP-mediated recombination occurs in the 8-bp core sequence TCTAGAAA (Turan and Bode, 2011). FLP recombinase from the Saccharomyces cerevisiae 2μ plasmid
   5166..6188    +  CDS            HygR: aminoglycoside phosphotransferase from E. coli; aph(4)-Ia; confers resistance to hygromycin
   6198..6323    +  CDS            ble (fragment): BLE_KLEPN - Experimental evidence at protein level: Swiss-Prot protein existence level 1. Binding protein with a strong affinity to the bleomycin family of antibiotics. Binds to CL990; an antimitotic-antibiotic compound. From Klebsiella pneumoniae.
   6318..6439    +  polyA_signal   SV40 poly(A) signal: SV40 polyadenylation signal
   6512..6528    -  protein_bind   lac operator: The lac repressor binds to the lac operator to inhibit transcription in E. coli. This inhibition can be relieved by adding lactose or isopropyl-β-D-thiogalactopyranoside (IPTG). lac repressor encoded by lacI
   6536..6566    -  promoter       lac promoter: promoter for the E. coli lac operon
   6581..6602    -  protein_bind   CAP binding site: CAP binding activates transcription in the presence of cAMP. E. coli catabolite activator protein
   6615..6707    -  CDS            lacI (fragment): lac repressor; lacI; The lac repressor binds to the lac operator to inhibit transcription in E. coli. This inhibition can be relieved by adding lactose or isopropyl-β-D-thiogalactopyranoside (IPTG).
   6890..7478    -  rep_origin     ori: high-copy-number ColE1/pMB1/pBR322/pUC origin of replication
   7649..8509    -  CDS            AmpR: β-lactamase; bla; confers resistance to ampicillin, carbenicillin, and related antibiotics
   8510..8614    -  promoter       AmpR promoter: bla
>Addgene plasmid #80271 | pcDNA5 FRT/TO Plk4 ∆24-mCherry | depositor full sequence | sequence record 151041 | pcDNA5 FRT/TO Plk4 ∆24-mCherry sequence 8645 bps
GACGGATCGGGAGATCTCCCGATCCCCTATGGTGCACTCTCAGTACAATCTGCTCTGATGCCGCATAGTT
AAGCCAGTATCTGCTCCCTGCTTGTGTGTTGGAGGTCGCTGAGTAGTGCGCGAGCAAAATTTAAGCTACA
ACAAGGCAAGGCTTGACCGACAATTGCATGAAGAATCTGCTTAGGGTTAGGCGTTTTGCGCTGCTTCGCG
ATGTACGGGCCAGATATACGCGTTGACATTGATTATTGACTAGTTATTAATAGTAATCAATTACGGGGTC
ATTAGTTCATAGCCCATATATGGAGTTCCGCGTTACATAACTTACGGTAAATGGCCCGCCTGGCTGACCG
CCCAACGACCCCCGCCCATTGACGTCAATAATGACGTATGTTCCCATAGTAACGCCAATAGGGACTTTCC
ATTGACGTCAATGGGTGGAGTATTTACGGTAAACTGCCCACTTGGCAGTACATCAAGTGTATCATATGCC
AAGTACGCCCCCTATTGACGTCAATGACGGTAAATGGCCCGCCTGGCATTATGCCCAGTACATGACCTTA
TGGGACTTTCCTACTTGGCAGTACATCTACGTATTAGTCATCGCTATTACCATGGTGATGCGGTTTTGGC
AGTACATCAATGGGCGTGGATAGCGGTTTGACTCACGGGGATTTCCAAGTCTCCACCCCATTGACGTCAA
TGGGAGTTTGTTTTGGCACCAAAATCAACGGGACTTTCCAAAATGTCGTAACAACTCCGCCCCATTGACG
CAAATGGGCGGTAGGCGTGTACGGTGGGAGGTCTATATAAGCAGAGCTCTCCCTATCAGTGATAGAGATC
TCCCTATCAGTGATAGAGATCGTCGACGAGCTCGTTTAGTGAACCGTCAGATCGCCTGGAGACGCCATCC
ACGCTGTTTTGACCTCCATAGAAGACACCGGGACCGATCCAGCCTCCGGACTCTAGCGTTTAAACTTAAG
CTTACCGGTGCCGCCACCATGGCGACCTGCATCGGGGAGAAGATCGAGGATTTTAAAGTTGGAAATCTGC
TTGGTAAAGGATCATTTGCTGGTGTCTACAGAGCTGAGTCCATTCACACTGGTTTGGAAGTTGCAATCAA
AATGATAGATAAGAAAGCCATGTACAAAGCAGGAATGGTACAGAGAGTCCAAAATGAGGTGAAAATACAT
TGCCAATTGAAACATCCTTCTATCTTGGAGCTTTATAACTATTTTGAAGATAGCAATTATGTGTATCTGG
TATTAGAAATGTGCCATAATGGAGAAATGAACAGGTATCTAAAGAATAGAGTGAAACCCTTCTCAGAAAA
TGAAGCTCGACACTTCATGCACCAGATCATCACAGGGATGTTGTATCTTCATTCTCATGGTATACTACAC
CGGGACCTCACACTTTCTAACCTCCTACTGACTCGTAATATGAACATCAAGATTGCTGATTTTGGGCTGG
CAACTCAACTGAAAATGCCACATGAAAAGCACTATACATTATGTGGAACTCCTAACTACATTTCACCAGA
AATTGCCACTCGAAGTGCACATGGCCTTGAATCTGATGTTTGGTCCCTGGGCTGTATGTTTTATACATTA
CTTATCGGGAGACCACCCTTCGACACTGACACAGTCAAGAACACATTAAATAAAGTAGTATTGGCAGATT
ATGAAATGCCATCTTTTTTGTCAATAGAGGCCAAGGACCTTATTCACCAGTTACTTCGTAGAAATCCAGC
AGATCGTTTAAGTCTGTCTTCAGTATTGGACCATCCTTTTATGTCCCGAAATTCTTCAACAAAAAGTAAA
GATTTAGGAACTGTGGAAGACTTATTTGACAAAAGAAGACTTTTGATTGGTCAGCCACTCCCAAATAAAA
TGACTGTATTTCCAAAGAATAAAAGTTCAACTGATTTTTCTTCTTCAGGAGATGGAAACAGTTTTTATAC
TCAGTGGGGAAATCAAGAAACCAGTAATAGTGGAAGGGGAAGAGTAATTCAAGATGCAGAAGAAAGGCCA
CATTCTCGATACCTTCGTAGAGCTTATTCCTCTGATAGATCTGGCACTTCTAATAGTCAGTCTCAAGCAA
AAACATATACAATGGAACGATGTCACTCAGCAGAAATGCTTTCAGTGTCCAAAAGATCAGGAGGAGGTGA
AAATGAAGAGAGGTACTCACCCACAGACAACAATGCCAACATTTTTAACTTCTTTAAAGAAAAGACATCC
AGTAGTTCTGGATCTTTTGAAAGACCTGATAACAATCAAGCACTCTCCAATCATCTTTGTCCAGGAAAAA
CTCCTTTTCCATTTGCAGACCCGACACCTCAGACTGAAACCGTACAACAGTGGTTTGGGAATCTGCAAAT
AAATGCTCATTTAAGAAAAACTACTGAATATGACAGCATCAGCCCAAACCGGGACTTCCAGGGCCATCCA
GATTTGCAGAAGGACACATCAAAAAATGCCTGGACTGATACAAAAGTCAAAAAGAACTCTGATGCTTCTG
ATAATGCACATTCTGTAAAACAGCAAAATACCATGAAATATATGACTGCACTTCACAGTAAACCTGAGAT
AATCCAACAAGAATGTGTTTTTGGCTCAGATCCTCTTTCTGAACAGAGCAAGACTAGGGGTATGGAGCCA
CCATGGGGTTATCAGAATCGTACATTAAGAAGCATTACATCTCCGTTGGTTGCTCACAGGTTAAAACCAA
TCAGACAGAAAACCAAAAAGGCTGTGGTGAGCATACTTGATTCAGAGGAGGTGTGTGTGGAGCTTGTAAA
GGAGTATGCATCTCAAGAATATGTGAAAGAAGTTCTTCAGATATCTAGTGATGGAAATACGATCACTATT
TATTATCCAAATGGTGGTAGAGGTTTTCCTCTTGCTGATAGACCACCCTCACCTACTGACAACATCAGTA
GGTACAGCTTTGACAATTTACCAGAAAAATACTGGCGAAAATATCAATATGCTTCCAGGTTTGTACAGCT
TGTAAGATCTAAATCTCCCAAAATCACTTATTTTACAAGATATGCTAAATGCATTTTGATGGAGAATTCT
CCTGGTGCTGATTTTGAGGTTTGGTTTTATGATGGGGTAAAAATACACAAAACAGAAGATTTCATTCAGG
TGATTGAAAAGACAGGGAAGTCTTACACTTTAAAAAGTGAAAGTGAAGTTAATAGCTTGAAAGAGGAGAT
AAAAATGTATATGGACCATGCTAATGAGGGTCATCGTATTTGTTTAGCACTGGAATCCATAATTTCAGAA
GAGGAAAGGAAAACTAGGAGTGCTCCCTTTTTCCCAATAATCATAGGAAGAAAACCTGGTAGTACTAGTT
CACCTAAGGCCTTATCACCTCCTCCTTCTGTGGATTCAAATTACCCAACGAGAGAGAGAGCATCTTTCAA
CAGAATGGTCATGCATAGTGCTGCTTCTCCAACACAGGCACCAATCCTTAATCCCTCTATGGTTACAAAT
GAAGGACTTGGTCTTACAACTACAGCTTCTGGAACAGACATCTCTTCTAATAGTCTAAAAGATTGTCTTC
CTAAATCAGCACAACTTTTGAAATCTGTTTTTGTGAAAAATGTTGGTTGGGCTACACAGTTAACTAGTGG
AGCTGTGTGGGTTCAGTTTAATGATGGGTCCCAGTTGGTTGTGCAGGCAGGAGTGTCTTCTATCAGTTAT
ACCTCACCAAATGGTCAAACAACTAGGTATGGAGAAAATGAAAAATTACCAGACTACATCAAACAGAAAT
TACAGTGTCTGTCTTCCATCCTTTTGATGTTTTCTAATCCGACTCCTAATTTTCATCCCGGGGCGGATCC
AATGGTGAGCAAGGGCGAGGAGGATAACATGGCCATCATCAAGGAGTTCATGCGCTTCAAGGTGCACATG
GAGGGCTCCGTGAACGGCCACGAGTTCGAGATCGAGGGCGAGGGCGAGGGCCGCCCCTACGAGGGCACCC
AGACCGCCAAGCTGAAGGTGACCAAGGGTGGCCCCCTGCCCTTCGCCTGGGACATCCTGTCCCCTCAGTT
CATGTACGGCTCCAAGGCCTACGTGAAGCACCCCGCCGACATCCCCGACTACTTGAAGCTGTCCTTCCCC
GAGGGCTTCAAGTGGGAGCGCGTGATGAACTTCGAGGACGGCGGCGTGGTGACCGTGACCCAGGACTCCT
CCCTGCAGGACGGCGAGTTCATCTACAAGGTGAAGCTGCGCGGCACCAACTTCCCCTCCGACGGCCCCGT
AATGCAGAAGAAGACCATGGGCTGGGAGGCCTCCTCCGAGCGGATGTACCCCGAGGACGGCGCCCTGAAG
GGCGAGATCAAGCAGAGGCTGAAGCTGAAGGACGGCGGCCACTACGACGCTGAGGTCAAGACCACCTACA
AGGCCAAGAAGCCCGTGCAGCTGCCCGGCGCCTACAACGTCAACATCAAGTTGGACATCACCTCCCACAA
CGAGGACTACACCATCGTGGAACAGTACGAACGCGCCGAGGGCCGCCACTCCACCGGCGGCATGGACGAG
CTGTACAAGTAAAGCGGCCGCGGGCCCGTTTAAACCCGCTGATCAGCCTCGACTGTGCCTTCTAGTTGCC
AGCCATCTGTTGTTTGCCCCTCCCCCGTGCCTTCCTTGACCCTGGAAGGTGCCACTCCCACTGTCCTTTC
CTAATAAAATGAGGAAATTGCATCGCATTGTCTGAGTAGGTGTCATTCTATTCTGGGGGGTGGGGTGGGG
CAGGACAGCAAGGGGGAGGATTGGGAAGACAATAGCAGGCATGCTGGGGATGCGGTGGGCTCTATGGCTT
CTGAGGCGGAAAGAACCAGCTGGGGCTCTAGGGGGTATCCCC
[124 nt withheld, positions 4873-4996]
C
[91 nt withheld, positions 4998-5088]
AGGGTGATGGTTCACGTACCTAGAAGTTCCTATTCCGAAGTTCCTATTCTCTAGAAAGTATAGGAACTTC
CTTGGCCAAAAAGCCTGAACTCACCGCGACGTCTGTCGAGAAGTTTCTGATCGAAAAGTTCGACAGCGTC
TCCGACCTGATGCAGCTCTCGGAGGGCGAAGAATCTCGTGCTTTCAGCTTCGATGTAGGAGGGCGTGGAT
ATGTCCTGCGGGTAAATAGCTGCGCCGATGGTTTCTACAAAGATCGTTATGTTTATCGGCACTTTGCATC
GGCCGCGCTCCCGATTCCGGAAGTGCTTGACATTGGGGAATTCAGCGAGAGCCTGACCTATTGCATCTCC
CGCCGTGCACAGGGTGTCACGTTGCAAGACCTGCCTGAAACCGAACTGCCCGCTGTTCTGCAGCCGGTCG
CGGAGGCCATGGATGCGATCGCTGCGGCCGATCTTAGCCAGACGAGCGGGTTCGGCCCATTCGGACCGCA
AGGAATCGGTCAATACACTACATGGCGTGATTTCATATGCGCGATTGCTGATCCCCATGTGTATCACTGG
CAAACTGTGATGGACGACACCGTCAGTGCGTCCGTCGCGCAGGCTCTCGATGAGCTGATGCTTTGGGCCG
AGGACTGCCCCGAAGTCCGGCACCTCGTGCACGCGGATTTCGGCTCCAACAATGTCCTGACGGACAATGG
CCGCATAACAGCGGTCATTGACTGGAGCGAGGCGATGTTCGGGGATTCCCAATACGAGGTCGCCAACATC
TTCTTCTGGAGGCCGTGGTTGGCTTGTATGGAGCAGCAGACGCGCTACTTCGAGCGGAGGCATCCGGAGC
TTGCAGGATCGCCGCGGCTCCGGGCGTATATGCTCCGCATTGGTCTTGACCAACTCTATCAGAGCTTGGT
TGACGGCAATTTCGATGATGCAGCTTGGGCGCAGGGTCGATGCGACGCAATCGTCCGATCCGGAGCCGGG
ACTGTCGGGCGTACACAAATCGCCCGCAGAAGCGCGGCCGTCTGGACCGATGGCTGTGTAGAAGTACTCG
CCGATAGTGGAAACCGACGCCCCAGCACTCGTCCGAGGGCAAAGGAATAGCACGTACTACGAGATTTCGA
TTCCACCGCCGCCTTCTATGAAAGGTTGGGCTTCGGAATCGTTTTCCGGGACGCCGGCTGGATGATCCTC
CAGCGCGGGGATCTCATGCTGGAGTTCTTCGCCCACCCCAACTTGTTTATTGCAGCTTATAATGGTTACA
AATAAAGCAATAGCATCACAAATTTCACAAATAAAGCATTTTTTTCACTGCATTCTAGTTGTGGTTTGTC
CAAACTCATCAATGTATCTTATCATGTCTGTATACCGTCGACCTCTAGCTAGAGCTTGGCGTAATCATGG
TCATAGCTGTTTCCTGTGTGAAATTGTTATCCGCTCACAATTCCACACAACATACGAGCCGGAAGCATAA
AGTGTAAAGCCTGGGGTGCCTAATGAGTGAGCTAACTCACATTAATTGCGTTGCGCTCACTGCCCGCTTT
CCAGTCGGGAAACCTGTCGTGCCAGCTGCATTAATGAATCGGCCAACGCGCGGGGAGAGGCGGTTTGCGT
ATTGGGCGCTCTTCCGCTTCCTCGCTCACTGACTCGCTGCGCTCGGTCGTTCGGCTGCGGCGAGCGGTAT
CAGCTCACTCAAAGGCGGTAATACGGTTATCCACAGAATCAGGGGATAACGCAGGAAAGAACATGTGAGC
AAAAGGCCAGCAAAAGGCCAGGAACCGTAAAAAGGCCGCGTTGCTGGCGTTTTTCCATAGGCTCCGCCCC
CCTGACGAGCATCACAAAAATCGACGCTCAAGTCAGAGGTGGCGAAACCCGACAGGACTATAAAGATACC
AGGCGTTTCCCCCTGGAAGCTCCCTCGTGCGCTCTCCTGTTCCGACCCTGCCGCTTACCGGATACCTGTC
CGCCTTTCTCCCTTCGGGAAGCGTGGCGCTTTCTCATAGCTCACGCTGTAGGTATCTCAGTTCGGTGTAG
GTCGTTCGCTCCAAGCTGGGCTGTGTGCACGAACCCCCCGTTCAGCCCGACCGCTGCGCCTTATCCGGTA
ACTATCGTCTTGAGTCCAACCCGGTAAGACACGACTTATCGCCACTGGCAGCAGCCACTGGTAACAGGAT
TAGCAGAGCGAGGTATGTAGGCGGTGCTACAGAGTTCTTGAAGTGGTGGCCTAACTACGGCTACACTAGA
AGAACAGTATTTGGTATCTGCGCTCTGCTGAAGCCAGTTACCTTCGGAAAAAGAGTTGGTAGCTCTTGAT
CCGGCAAACAAACCACCGCTGGTAGCGGTGGTTTTTTTGTTTGCAAGCAGCAGATTACGCGCAGAAAAAA
AGGATCTCAAGAAGATCCTTTGATCTTTTCTACGGGGTCTGACGCTCAGTGGAACGAAAACTCACGTTAA
GGGATTTTGGTCATGAGATTATCAAAAAGGATCTTCACCTAGATCCTTTTAAATTAAAAATGAAGTTTTA
AATCAATCTAAAGTATATATGAGTAAACTTGGTCTGACAGTTACCAATGCTTAATCAGTGAGGCACCTAT
CTCAGCGATCTGTCTATTTCGTTCATCCATAGTTGCCTGACTCCCCGTCGTGTAGATAACTACGATACGG
GAGGGCTTACCATCTGGCCCCAGTGCTGCAATGATACCGCGAGACCCACGCTCACCGGCTCCAGATTTAT
CAGCAATAAACCAGCCAGCCGGAAGGGCCGAGCGCAGAAGTGGTCCTGCAACTTTATCCGCCTCCATCCA
GTCTATTAATTGTTGCCGGGAAGCTAGAGTAAGTAGTTCGCCAGTTAATAGTTTGCGCAACGTTGTTGCC
ATTGCTACAGGCATCGTGGTGTCACGCTCGTCGTTTGGTATGGCTTCATTCAGCTCCGGTTCCCAACGAT
CAAGGCGAGTTACATGATCCCCCATGTTGTGCAAAAAAGCGGTTAGCTCCTTCGGTCCTCCGATCGTTGT
CAGAAGTAAGTTGGCCGCAGTGTTATCACTCATGGTTATGGCAGCACTGCATAATTCTCTTACTGTCATG
CCATCCGTAAGATGCTTTTCTGTGACTGGTGAGTACTCAACCAAGTCATTCTGAGAATAGTGTATGCGGC
GACCGAGTTGCTCTTGCCCGGCGTCAATACGGGATAATACCGCGCCACATAGCAGAACTTTAAAAGTGCT
CATCATTGGAAAACGTTCTTCGGGGCGAAAACTCTCAAGGATCTTACCGCTGTTGAGATCCAGTTCGATG
TAACCCACTCGTGCACCCAACTGATCTTCAGCATCTTTTACTTTCACCAGCGTTTCTGGGTGAGCAAAAA
CAGGAAGGCAAAATGCCGCAAAAAAGGGAATAAGGGCGACACGGAAATGTTGAATACTCATACTCTTCCT
TTTTCAATATTATTGAAGCATTTATCAGGGTTATTGTCTCATGAGCGGATACATATTTGAATGTATTTAG
AAAAATAAACAAATAGGGGTTCCGCGCACATTTCCCCGAAAAGTGCCACCTGACGTC
