>Addgene plasmid #80271 | pcDNA5 FRT/TO Plk4 ∆24-mCherry | addgene partial sequence | sequence record 153846 | BGH-rev 5'-TAGAAGGCACAGTCGAGG-3'
CGCTTTACTTGTACAGCTCGTCCATGCCGCCGGTGGAGTGGCGGCCCTCGGCGCGTTCGTACTGTTCCAC
GATGGTGTAGTCCTCGTTGTGGGAGGTGATGTCCAACTTGATGTTGACGTTGTAGGCGCCGGGCAGCTGC
ACGGGCTTCTTGGCCTTGTAGGTGGTCTTGACCTCAGCGTCGTAGTGGCCGCCGTCCTTCAGCTTCAGCC
TCTGCTTGATCTCGCCCTTCAGGGCGCCGTCCTCGGGGTACATCCGCTCGGAGGAGGCCTCCCAGCCCAT
GGTCTTCTTCTGCATTACGGGGCCGTCGGAGGGGAAGTTGGTGCCGCGCAGCTTCACCTTGTAGATGAAC
TCGCCGTCCTGCAGGGAGGAGTCCTGGGTCACGGTCACCACGCCGCCGTCCTCGAAGTTCATCACGCGCT
CCCACTTGAAGCCCTCGGGGAAGGACAGCTTCAAGTAGTCGGGGATGTCGGCGGGGTGCTTCACGTAGGC
CTTGGAGCCGTACATGAACTGAGGGGACAGGATGTCCCAGGCGAAGGGCAGGGGGCCACCCTTGGTCACC
TTCAGCTTGGCGGTCTGGGTGCCCTCGTAGGGGCGGCCCTCGCCCTCGCCCTCGATCTCGAACTCGTGGC
CGTTCACGGAGCCCTCCATGTGCACCTTGAAGCGCATGAACTCCTTGATGATGGCCATGTTATCCTCCTC
GCCCTTGCTCACCATTGGATCCGCCCCGGGATGAAAATTAGGAGTCGGATTAGAAAA
