>Addgene plasmid #80271 | pcDNA5 FRT/TO Plk4 ∆24-mCherry | addgene partial sequence | sequence record 153847 | mCherry-F 5'-ccccgtaatgcagaagaaga-3'
GTACCCCGAGGACGGCGCCCTGAAGGGCGAGATCAAGCAGAGGCTGAAGCTGAAGGACGGCGGCCACTAC
GACGCTGAGGTCAAGACCACCTACAAGGCCAAGAAGCCCGTGCAGCTGCCCGGCGCCTACAACGTCAACA
TCAAGTTGGACATCACCTCCCACAACGAGGACTACACCATCGTGGAACAGTACGAACGCGCCGAGGGCCG
CCACTCCACCGGCGGCATGGACGAGCTGTACAAGTAAAGCGGCCGCGGGCCCGTTTAAACCCGCTGATCA
GCCTCGACTGTGCCTTCTAGTTGCCAGCCATCTGTTGTTTGCCCCTCCCCCGTGCCTTCCTTGACCCTGG
AAGGTGCCACTCCCACTGTCCTTTCCTAATAAAATGAGGAAATTGCATCGCATTGTCTGAGTAGGTGTCA
TTCTATTCTGGGGGGTGGGGTGGGGCAGGACAGCAAGGGGGAGGATTGGGAAGACAATAGCAGGCATGCT
GGGGATGCGGTGGGCTCTATGGCTTCTGAGGCGGAAAGAACCAGCTGGGGCTCTAGGGGGTATCCCC
[124 nt withheld, positions 558-681]
C
[91 nt withheld, positions 683-773]
AGGGTGATGGTTCACGTACCTAGAAGTTCCTATTCCGAAGTTCCTATTCTCTAGAAAGTATAGGAACTTC
CTTGGCCAAAAAGCCTGAACTCACCGCGACGTCTGTCGAGAAGTTTCTGATCGAAA
