>Addgene plasmid #80271 | pcDNA5 FRT/TO Plk4 ∆24-mCherry | addgene partial sequence | sequence record 155766 | LNCX 5'-AGCTCGTTTAGTGAACCGTCAGATC-3'
CCTCCATAGAAGACACCGGGACCGATCCAGCCTCCGGACTCTAGCGTTTAAACTTAAGCTTACCGGTGCC
GCCACCATGGCGACCTGCATCGGGGAGAAGATCGAGGATTTTAAAGTTGGAAATCTGCTTGGTAAAGGAT
CATTTGCTGGTGTCTACAGAGCTGAGTCCATTCACACTGGTTTGGAAGTTGCAATCAAAATGATAGATAA
GAAAGCCATGTACAAAGCAGGAATGGTACAGAGAGTCCAAAATGAGGTGAAAATACATTGCCAATTGAAA
CATCCTTCTATCTTGGAGCTTTATAACTATTTTGAAGATAGCAATTATGTGTATCTGGTATTAGAAATGT
GCCATAATGGAGAAATGAACAGGTATCTAAAGAATAGAGTGAAACCCTTCTCAGAAAATGAAGCTCGACA
CTTCATGCACCAGATCATCACAGGGATGTTGTATCTTCATTCTCATGGTATACTACACCGGGACCTCACA
CTTTCTAACCTCCTACTGACTCGTAATATGAACATCAAGATTGCTGATTTTGGGCTGGCAACTCAACTGA
AAATGCCACATGAAAAGCACTATACATTATGTGGAACTCCTAACTACATTTCACCAGAAATTGCCACTCG
AAGTGCACATGGCCTTGAATCTGATGTTTGGTCCCTGGGCTGTATGTTTTATACATTACTTATCGGGAGA
CCACCCTTCGACACTGACACAGTCAAGAACACATTAAATAAAGTAGTATTGGCAGATTATGAAATGCCAT
CTTTTTTGTCAATAGAGGCCAAGGACCTTATTCACCAGTTACTTCGTAGAAATCCAGCAGATCGTTTAAG
TCTGTCTTCAGTATTGGACCATCCTTTTATGTCCCGAAATTCTTCAACAAAAA
