>Addgene plasmid #80271 | pcDNA5 FRT/TO Plk4 ∆24-mCherry | addgene partial sequence | sequence record 156330 | hPLK4int-F 5'-ACTTCGTAGAAATCCAGCAG-3'
CATCCTTTTATGTCCCGAAATTCTTCAACAAAAAGTAAAGATTTAGGAACTGTGGAAGACTTATTTGACA
AAAGAAGACTTTTGATTGGTCAGCCACTCCCAAATAAAATGACTGTATTTCCAAAGAATAAAAGTTCAAC
TGATTTTTCTTCTTCAGGAGATGGAAACAGTTTTTATACTCAGTGGGGAAATCAAGAAACCAGTAATAGT
GGAAGGGGAAGAGTAATTCAAGATGCAGAAGAAAGGCCACATTCTCGATACCTTCGTAGAGCTTATTCCT
CTGATAGATCTGGCACTTCTAATAGTCAGTCTCAAGCAAAAACATATACAATGGAACGATGTCACTCAGC
AGAAATGCTTTCAGTGTCCAAAAGATCAGGAGGAGGTGAAAATGAAGAGAGGTACTCACCCACAGACAAC
AATGCCAACATTTTTAACTTCTTTAAAGAAAAGACATCCAGTAGTTCTGGATCTTTTGAAAGACCTGATA
ACAATCAAGCACTCTCCAATCATCTTTGTCCAGGAAAAACTCCTTTTCCATTTGCAGACCCGACACCTCA
GACTGAAACCGTACAACAGTGGTTTGGGAATCTGCAAATAAATGCTCATTTAAGAAAAACTACTGAATAT
GACAGCATCAGCCCAAACCGGGACTTCCAGGGCCATCCAGATTTGCAGAAGGACACATCAAAAAATGCCT
GGACTGATACAAAAGTCAAAAAGAACTCTGATGCTTCTGATAATGCACATTCTGTAAAACAGCAAAATAC
CATGAAATATATGACTGCACTTCACAGTAAACCTGAGATAATCCAACAAGAATGTGTTTTTGGCTCAGAT
CCTCTTTCTGAACAGAGCAAGACTAGGGGTATGG
